Addgene plasmid #125104: pSR357.6
Purpose: Expression of narL(1-126aa)-ydfI(121-213aa) chimera under PLtetO-1, output Promoter PydfJ115
Depositing lab: Jeffrey Tabor. Depositing organization: Rice University. Publication: Rewiring bacterial two-component systems by modular DNA-binding domain swapping. Schmidl SR, Ekness F, Sofjan K, Daeffler KN, Brink KR, Landry BP, Gerhardt KP, Dyulgyarov N, Sheth RU, Tabor JJ. Nat Chem Biol. 2019 Jul;15(7):690-698. doi: 10.1038/s41589-019-0286-6. Epub 2019 May 20. PubMed 31110305.
Backbone
  Vector backbone: pProTet.E333
  Total vector size (bp): 4674
  Vector type: Bacterial Expression, Synthetic Biology
Growth in bacteria
  Bacterial resistance: Chloramphenicol, 25 μg/mL
  Growth temperature: 37°C
  Growth strain: NEB-10beta
  Copy number: High Copy
Gene/Insert 1
  Gene/Insert name: narL(REC)-ydfI(DBD)126
  Species: Synthetic
  Insert size (bp): 657
Gene/Insert 2
  Gene/Insert name: sfgfp (alt name: Super folder GFP)
  Species: Synthetic
  Insert size (bp): 714
Gene/Insert 3
  Gene/Insert name: tetR
  Species: Tn10 from E. coli
  Insert size (bp): 625
  Mutation: G207W- Please see depositor comments
  GenBank ID: NC_009133.1
Terms and licenses: Academic/Nonprofit Terms; Industry Terms: Not Available to Industry
Depositor comments: Depositor confirms mutation does not affect function
How to cite: pSR357.6 was a gift from Jeffrey Tabor (Addgene plasmid # 125104 ; http://n2t.net/addgene:125104 ; RRID:Addgene_125104)
