[The description below was written by a language model from this plasmid's Addgene catalogue record and pLannotate feature annotations shown in this document.]
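Description:
pSR357.6 is a high-copy bacterial expression and synthetic-biology plasmid of about 4.7 kb, built on the pProTet.E333 backbone. It replicates in E. coli from a ColE1/pUC-type origin and is selected with chloramphenicol through a cat gene driven by its own promoter and followed by the lambda t0 terminator. Both the depositor and the sequencing-derived records carry the same fifteen annotated features in the same order, differing only in their starting coordinate and by a single nucleotide in length.

The plasmid carries three expression units in the same orientation. The first places a synthetic chimeric response regulator under the PLtetO-1 promoter. This chimera joins the receiver domain of E. coli NarL (residues 1–126) to the DNA-binding domain of YdfI (residues 121–213). The automated annotation labels the whole reading frame as a narL fragment, presumably reflecting homology, and does not mark the YdfI portion separately. The second unit is a superfolder GFP reporter. According to the catalogue entry it is driven by the output promoter PydfJ115, which is not annotated but would sit in the unlabelled gap upstream of sfGFP. The third unit expresses TetR from a sequence annotated as a J23119 promoter fragment, so that chimera expression is repressed until a tetracycline-class inducer is added. The tetR carries a G207W change that the depositor states does not affect function. Each unit is insulated by rrnB T1 terminators, with T7Te terminators also following the first two.

The design supports the rewiring of two-component systems by swapping DNA-binding domains. Signals received by the NarL receiver domain, normally nitrate/nitrite sensing relayed by NarX or NarQ, should be redirected to a YdfI-responsive promoter and read out as fluorescence. No sensor kinase is annotated on this plasmid.
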