Features (pLannotate 1.2.2; 15 found; start..end, strand, type, name):
    151..739     -  rep_origin     ori: high-copy-number ColE1/pMB1/pBR322/pUC origin of replication
    827..921     -  terminator     lambda t0 terminator: transcription terminator from phage lambda
    945..1601    -  CDS            cat: CAT_ECOLX - Experimental evidence at protein level: Swiss-Prot protein existence level 1. This enzyme is an effector of chloramphenicol resistance in bacteria. From Escherichia coli. This protein is used as a marker in many commonly used cloning vectors, such as pACYC184.
   1602..1704    -  promoter       cat promoter: promoter of the E. coli cat gene encoding chloramphenicol acetyltransferase
   1809..1882    +  promoter       PLtetO-1 promoter: modified phage lambda PL promoter with tet operator sites (Lutz and Bujard, 1997)
   1917..2531    +  CDS            narL (fragment): NARL_ECOLI - Also known as frdR. Experimental evidence at protein level: Swiss-Prot protein existence level 1. This protein activates the expression of the nitrate reductase (narGHJI) and formate dehydrogenase-N (fdnGHI) operons and represses the transcription of the fumarate reductase (frdABCD) operon in response to a nitrate/nitrite induction signal transmitted by either the NarX or NarQ proteins. From Escherichia coli (strain K12).
   2597..2668    +  terminator     rrnB T1 terminator: transcription terminator T1 from the E. coli rrnB gene
   2684..2711    +  terminator     T7Te terminator: phage T7 early transcription terminator
   2968..3681    +  CDS            superfolder GFP: GFP variant that folds robustly even when fused to poorly folded proteins (Pédelacq et al., 2006)
   3708..3779    +  terminator     rrnB T1 terminator: transcription terminator T1 from the E. coli rrnB gene
   3795..3822    +  terminator     T7Te terminator: phage T7 early transcription terminator
   3829..3873    +  misc_feature   MCS (fragment): pUC18/19 multiple cloning site
   3880..3908    +  promoter       J23119 promoter (fragment): bacterial promoter (Registry of Standard Biological Parts BBa J23119)
   3943..4569    +  CDS            TetR: tetracycline repressor TetR; tetR; TetR binds to the tetracycline operator tetO to inhibit transcription. This inhibition can be relieved by adding tetracycline or doxycycline.
   4575..4661    +  terminator     rrnB T1 terminator: Escherichia coli rrnB; transcription terminator T1 from the E. coli rrnB gene
>Addgene plasmid #125104 | pSR357.6 | depositor full sequence | sequence record 239132 | pSR357.6 sequence 4674 bps
CCTAGGCGTTCGGCTGCGGCGAGCGGTATCAGCTCACTCAAAGGCGGTAATACGGTTATCCACAGAATCA
GGGGATAACGCAGGAAAGAACATGTGAGCAAAAGGCCAGCAAAAGGCCAGGAACCGTAAAAAGGCCGCGT
TGCTGGCGTTTTTCCATAGGCTCCGCCCCCCTGACGAGCATCACAAAAATCGACGCTCAAGTCAGAGGTG
GCGAAACCCGACAGGACTATAAAGATACCAGGCGTTTCCCCCTGGAAGCTCCCTCGTGCGCTCTCCTGTT
CCGACCCTGCCGCTTACCGGATACCTGTCCGCCTTTCTCCCTTCGGGAAGCGTGGCGCTTTCTCAATGCT
CACGCTGTAGGTATCTCAGTTCGGTGTAGGTCGTTCGCTCCAAGCTGGGCTGTGTGCACGAACCCCCCGT
TCAGCCCGACCGCTGCGCCTTATCCGGTAACTATCGTCTTGAGTCCAACCCGGTAAGACACGACTTATCG
CCACTGGCAGCAGCCACTGGTAACAGGATTAGCAGAGCGAGGTATGTAGGCGGTGCTACAGAGTTCTTGA
AGTGGTGGCCTAACTACGGCTACACTAGAAGGACAGTATTTGGTATCTGCGCTCTGCTGAAGCCAGTTAC
CTTCGGAAAAAGAGTTGGTAGCTCTTGATCCGGCAAACAAACCACCGCTGGTAGCGGTGGTTTTTTTGTT
TGCAAGCAGCAGATTACGCGCAGAAAAAAAGGATCTCAAGAAGATCCTTTGATCTTTTCTACGGGGTCTG
ACGCTCAGTGGAACGAAAACTCACGTTAAGGGATTTTGGTCATGACTAGTGCTTGGATTCTCACCAATAA
AAAACGCCCGGCGGCAACCGAGCGTTCTGAACAAATCCAGATGGAGTTCTGAGGTCATTACTGGATCTAT
CAACAGGAGTCCAAGCGAGCTCGATATCAAATTACGCCCCGCCCTGCCACTCATCGCAGTACTGTTGTAA
TTCATTAAGCATTCTGCCGACATGGAAGCCATCACAGACGGCATGATGAACCTGAATCGCCAGCGGCATC
AGCACCTTGTCGCCTTGCGTATAATATTTGCCCATGGTGAAAACGGGGGCGAAGAAGTTGTCCATATTGG
CCACGTTTAAATCAAAACTGGTGAAACTCACCCAGGGATTGGCTGAGACGAAAAACATATTCTCAATAAA
CCCTTTAGGGAAATAGGCCAGGTTTTCACCGTAACACGCCACATCTTGCGAATATATGTGTAGAAACTGC
CGGAAATCGTCGTGGTATTCACTCCAGAGCGATGAAAACGTTTCAGTTTGCTCATGGAAAACGGTGTAAC
AAGGGTGAACACTATCCCATATCACCAGCTCACCGTCTTTCATTGCCATACGAAATTCCGGATGAGCATT
CATCAGGCGGGCAAGAATGTGAATAAAGGCCGGATAAAACTTGTGCTTATTTTTCTTTACGGTCTTTAAA
AAGGCCGTAATATCCAGCTGAACGGTCTGGTTATAGGTACATTGAGCAACTGACTGAAATGCCTCAAAAT
GTTCTTTACGATGCCATTGGGATATATCAACGGTGGTATATCCAGTGATTTTTTTCTCCATTTTAGCTTC
CTTAGCTCCTGAAAATCTCGATAACTCAAAAAATACGCCCGGTAGTGATCTTATTTCATTATGGTGAAAG
TTGGAACCTCTTACGTGCCGATCAACGTCTCATTTTCGCCAGATATCGACGTCTAAGAAACCATTATTAT
CATGACATTAACCTATAAAAATAGGCGTATCACGAGGCCCTTTCGTCTTCACCTCGAGTCCCTATCAGTG
ATAGAGATTGACATCCCTATCAGTGATAGAGATACTGAGCACATCAGCAGGACGCACTGACCTAAGGATT
TTTTCTAGAAGAATTATATACAACAAATGAGTAATCAGGAACCGGCTACTATCCTGCTGATTGACGATCA
CCCGATGCTGCGAACTGGCGTAAAACAGCTTATCAGTATGGCACCAGATATCACCGTGGTTGGCGAAGCG
AGTAATGGCGAACAGGGTATTGAACTGGCGGAGTCTCTTGATCCCGATCTGATCCTGTTAGATCTCAATA
TGCCCGGCATGAACGGTCTGGAAACGCTGGATAAACTGCGCGAAAAGTCCCTCTCAGGGCGCATTGTGGT
ATTCAGCGTCTCTAACCATGAAGAAGATGTGGTCACCGCACTGAAACGCGGCGCGGATGGCTATCTGTTA
AAAGATATGGAACCGGAAGATCTGCTGAAAGCATTGCATCAGGCAGCTGCTGGCAATGTGCTATTGCAGC
CTGATATCCTTAAACGTCTGCAAGAAATCCAATTTGAGCGGATGAAAAAGCAGCGCAATGAGACGCAGCT
GACAGAAAAGGAAGTCATTGTTCTAAAAGCAATTGCTAAAGGTCTTAAAAGCAAAGCGATTGCCTTTGAT
TTGGGCGTCTCTGAGCGAACAGTAAAGTCCAGATTAACGTCCATTTACAATAAATTAGGCGCGAATTCAA
GAACTGAGGCAGTAACGATTGCCATGCAAAAAGGTATTCTGACAATAGACAACTAATAATAATCTAGACC
AGGCATCAAATAAAACGAAAGGCTCAGTCGAAAGACTGGGCCTTTCGTTTTATCTGTTGTTTGTCGGTGA
ACGCTCTCTACTAGAGTCACACTGGCTCACCTTCGGGTGGGCCTTTCTGCGTTTATAGTAAATCACTGCA
TAATTCGTGTCGCTCAAGGCGCACTCCCGTTCTGGATAATGTTTTTTGCGCCGACATCATAACGGTTCTG
GCAAATATTCTGAAATGAGCTGGTTAGCTAGTCAACTGCATATTTGAAAATTGCCCAAACGTACATGCCC
GAATGTACGTTTTTTTCATTTCATTGTCAACTACAATGAGAAAGAATGTGATCAAGCAATGTGTTGAAAG
GAGATTATCAAAGAGGAGAAATACTAGATGCGTAAAGGCGAAGAGCTGTTCACTGGTGTCGTCCCTATTC
TGGTGGAACTGGATGGTGATGTCAACGGTCATAAGTTTTCCGTGCGTGGCGAGGGTGAAGGTGACGCAAC
TAATGGTAAACTGACGCTGAAGTTCATCTGTACTACTGGTAAACTGCCGGTACCTTGGCCGACTCTGGTA
ACGACGCTGACTTATGGTGTTCAGTGCTTTGCTCGTTATCCGGACCATATGAAGCAGCATGACTTCTTCA
AGTCCGCCATGCCGGAAGGCTATGTGCAGGAACGCACGATTTCCTTTAAGGATGACGGCACGTACAAAAC
GCGTGCGGAAGTGAAATTTGAAGGCGATACCCTGGTAAACCGCATTGAGCTGAAAGGCATTGACTTTAAA
GAAGACGGCAATATCCTGGGCCATAAGCTGGAATACAATTTTAACAGCCACAATGTTTACATCACCGCCG
ATAAACAAAAAAATGGCATTAAAGCGAATTTTAAAATTCGCCACAACGTGGAGGATGGCAGCGTGCAGCT
GGCTGATCACTACCAGCAAAACACTCCAATCGGTGATGGTCCTGTTCTGCTGCCAGACAATCACTATCTG
AGCACGCAAAGCGTTCTGTCTAAAGATCCGAACGAGAAACGCGATCATATGGTTCTGCTGGAGTTCGTAA
CCGCAGCGGGCATCACGCATGGTATGGATGAACTGTACAAATGATGATAATAATCTAGACCAGGCATCAA
ATAAAACGAAAGGCTCAGTCGAAAGACTGGGCCTTTCGTTTTATCTGTTGTTTGTCGGTGAACGCTCTCT
ACTAGAGTCACACTGGCTCACCTTCGGGTGGGCCTTTCTGCGTTTATAGGTACCCGTGGATCCTCTAGAG
TCGACCTGCAGGCATGCAAGCTTTTTACGGCTAGCTCAGTCCTAGGTATAGTGCTAGCCCAGCCAGAGAA
ACACTCTTTAACAGGGGGTAGTATGATGTCTCGTTTAGATAAAAGTAAAGTGATTAACAGCGCATTAGAG
CTGCTTAATGAGGTCGGAATCGAAGGTTTAACAACCCGTAAACTCGCCCAGAAGCTAGGTGTAGAGCAGC
CTACATTGTATTGGCATGTAAAAAATAAGCGGGCTTTGCTCGACGCCTTAGCCATTGAGATGTTAGATAG
GCACCATACTCACTTTTGCCCTTTAGAAGGGGAAAGCTGGCAAGATTTTTTACGTAATAACGCTAAAAGT
TTTAGATGTGCTTTACTAAGTCATCGCGATGGAGCAAAAGTACATTTAGGTACACGGCCTACAGAAAAAC
AGTATGAAACTCTCGAAAATCAATTAGCCTTTTTATGCCAACAAGGTTTTTCACTAGAGAATGCATTATA
TGCACTCAGCGCAGTGGGGCATTTTACTTTAGGTTGCGTATTGGAAGATCAAGAGCATCAAGTCGCTAAA
GAAGAAAGGGAAACACCTACTACTGATAGTATGCCGCCATTATTACGACAAGCTATCGAATTATTTGATC
ACCAAGGTGCAGAGCCAGCCTTCTTATTCGGCCTTGAATTGATCATATGCGGATTAGAAAAACAACTTAA
ATGTGAAAGTGGGTCTTAAGGCATCAAATAAAACGAAAGGCTCAGTCGAAAGACTGGGCCTTTCGTTTTA
TCTGTTGTTTGTCGGTGAACGCTCTCCTGAGTAGGACAAATCCGCCGCCCTAGA
