Features (pLannotate 1.2.2; 15 found; start..end, strand, type, name):
     45..118     +  promoter       PLtetO-1 promoter: modified phage lambda PL promoter with tet operator sites (Lutz and Bujard, 1997)
    153..767     +  CDS            narL (fragment): NARL_ECOLI - Also known as frdR. Experimental evidence at protein level: Swiss-Prot protein existence level 1. This protein activates the expression of the nitrate reductase (narGHJI) and formate dehydrogenase-N (fdnGHI) operons and represses the transcription of the fumarate reductase (frdABCD) operon in response to a nitrate/nitrite induction signal transmitted by either the NarX or NarQ proteins. From Escherichia coli (strain K12).
    833..904     +  terminator     rrnB T1 terminator: transcription terminator T1 from the E. coli rrnB gene
    920..947     +  terminator     T7Te terminator: phage T7 early transcription terminator
   1204..1917    +  CDS            superfolder GFP: GFP variant that folds robustly even when fused to poorly folded proteins (Pédelacq et al., 2006)
   1944..2015    +  terminator     rrnB T1 terminator: transcription terminator T1 from the E. coli rrnB gene
   2031..2058    +  terminator     T7Te terminator: phage T7 early transcription terminator
   2065..2109    +  misc_feature   MCS (fragment): pUC18/19 multiple cloning site
   2116..2144    +  promoter       J23119 promoter (fragment): bacterial promoter (Registry of Standard Biological Parts BBa J23119)
   2179..2805    +  CDS            TetR: tetracycline repressor TetR; tetR; TetR binds to the tetracycline operator tetO to inhibit transcription. This inhibition can be relieved by adding tetracycline or doxycycline.
   2811..2897    +  terminator     rrnB T1 terminator: Escherichia coli rrnB; transcription terminator T1 from the E. coli rrnB gene
   3062..3650    -  rep_origin     ori: high-copy-number ColE1/pMB1/pBR322/pUC origin of replication
   3738..3832    -  terminator     lambda t0 terminator: transcription terminator from phage lambda
   3856..4512    -  CDS            cat: CAT_ECOLX - Experimental evidence at protein level: Swiss-Prot protein existence level 1. This enzyme is an effector of chloramphenicol resistance in bacteria. From Escherichia coli. This protein is used as a marker in many commonly used cloning vectors, such as pACYC184.
   4513..4611    -  promoter       cat promoter: promoter of the E. coli cat gene encoding chloramphenicol acetyltransferase
>Addgene plasmid #125104 | pSR357.6 | addgene full sequence | sequence record 247753 | Addgene NGS Result
ATAAAAATAGGCGTATCACGAGGCCCTTTCGTCTTCACCTCGAGTCCCTATCAGTGATAGAGATTGACAT
CCCTATCAGTGATAGAGATACTGAGCACATCAGCAGGACGCACTGACCTAAGGATTTTTTCTAGAAGAAT
TATATACAACAAATGAGTAATCAGGAACCGGCTACTATCCTGCTGATTGACGATCACCCGATGCTGCGAA
CTGGCGTAAAACAGCTTATCAGTATGGCACCAGATATCACCGTGGTTGGCGAAGCGAGTAATGGCGAACA
GGGTATTGAACTGGCGGAGTCTCTTGATCCCGATCTGATCCTGTTAGATCTCAATATGCCCGGCATGAAC
GGTCTGGAAACGCTGGATAAACTGCGCGAAAAGTCCCTCTCAGGGCGCATTGTGGTATTCAGCGTCTCTA
ACCATGAAGAAGATGTGGTCACCGCACTGAAACGCGGCGCGGATGGCTATCTGTTAAAAGATATGGAACC
GGAAGATCTGCTGAAAGCATTGCATCAGGCAGCTGCTGGCAATGTGCTATTGCAGCCTGATATCCTTAAA
CGTCTGCAAGAAATCCAATTTGAGCGGATGAAAAAGCAGCGCAATGAGACGCAGCTTACAGAAAAGGAAG
TCATTGTTCTAAAAGCAATTGCTAAAGGTCTTAAAAGCAAAGCGATTGCCTTTGATTTGGGCGTCTCTGA
GCGAACAGTAAAGTCCAGATTAACGTCCATTTACAATAAATTAGGCGCGAATTCAAGAACTGAGGCAGTA
ACGATTGCCATGCAAAAAGGTATTCTGACAATAGACAACTAATAATAATCTAGACCAGGCATCAAATAAA
ACGAAAGGCTCAGTCGAAAGACTGGGCCTTTCGTTTTATCTGTTGTTTGTCGGTGAACGCTCTCTACTAG
AGTCACACTGGCTCACCTTCGGGTGGGCCTTTCTGCGTTTATAGTAAATCACTGCATAATTCGTGTCGCT
CAAGGCGCACTCCCGTTCTGGATAATGTTTTTTGCGCCGACATCATAACGGTTCTGGCAAATATTCTGAA
ATGAGCTGGTTAGCTAGTCAACTGCATATTTGAAAATTGCCCAAACGTACATGCCCGAATGTACGTTTTT
TTCATTTCATTGTCAACTACAATGATAAAGAATGTGATCAAGCAATGTGTTGAAAGGAGATTATCAAAGA
GGAGAAATACTAGATGCGTAAAGGCGAAGAGCTGTTCACTGGTGTCGTCCCTATTCTGGTGGAACTGGAT
GGTGATGTCAACGGTCATAAGTTTTCCGTGCGTGGCGAGGGTGAAGGTGACGCAACTAATGGTAAACTGA
CGCTGAAGTTCATCTGTACTACTGGTAAACTGCCGGTACCTTGGCCGACTCTGGTAACGACGCTGACTTA
TGGTGTTCAGTGCTTTGCTCGTTATCCGGACCATATGAAGCAGCATGACTTCTTCAAGTCCGCCATGCCG
GAAGGCTATGTGCAGGAACGCACGATTTCCTTTAAGGATGACGGCACGTACAAAACGCGTGCGGAAGTGA
AATTTGAAGGCGATACCCTGGTAAACCGCATTGAGCTGAAAGGCATTGACTTTAAAGAAGACGGCAATAT
CCTGGGCCATAAGCTGGAATACAATTTTAACAGCCACAATGTTTACATCACCGCCGATAAACAAAAAAAT
GGCATTAAAGCGAATTTTAAAATTCGCCACAACGTGGAGGATGGCAGCGTGCAGCTGGCTGATCACTACC
AGCAAAACACTCCAATCGGTGATGGTCCTGTTCTGCTGCCAGACAATCACTATCTGAGCACGCAAAGCGT
TCTGTCTAAAGATCCGAACGAGAAACGCGATCATATGGTTCTGCTGGAGTTCGTAACCGCAGCGGGCATC
ACGCATGGTATGGATGAACTGTACAAATGATGATAATAATCTAGACCAGGCATCAAATAAAACGAAAGGC
TCAGTCGAAAGACTGGGCCTTTCGTTTTATCTGTTGTTTGTCGGTGAACGCTCTCTACTAGAGTCACACT
GGCTCACCTTCGGGTGGGCCTTTCTGCGTTTATAGGTACCCGTGGATCCTCTAGAGTCGACCTGCAGGCA
TGCAAGCTTTTTACGGCTAGCTCAGTCCTAGGTATAGTGCTAGCCCAGCCAGAGAAACACTCTTTAACAG
GGGGTAGTATGATGTCTCGTTTAGATAAAAGTAAAGTGATTAACAGCGCATTAGAGCTGCTTAATGAGGT
CGGAATCGAAGGTTTAACAACCCGTAAACTCGCCCAGAAGCTAGGTGTAGAGCAGCCTACATTGTATTGG
CATGTAAAAAATAAGCGGGCTTTGCTCGACGCCTTAGCCATTGAGATGTTAGATAGGCACCATACTCACT
TTTGCCCTTTAGAAGGGGAAAGCTGGCAAGATTTTTTACGTAATAACGCTAAAAGTTTTAGATGTGCTTT
ACTAAGTCATCGCGATGGAGCAAAAGTACATTTAGGTACACGGCCTACAGAAAAACAGTATGAAACTCTC
GAAAATCAATTAGCCTTTTTATGCCAACAAGGTTTTTCACTAGAGAATGCATTATATGCACTCAGCGCAG
TGGGGCATTTTACTTTAGGTTGCGTATTGGAAGATCAAGAGCATCAAGTCGCTAAAGAAGAAAGGGAAAC
ACCTACTACTGATAGTATGCCGCCATTATTACGACAAGCTATCGAATTATTTGATCACCAAGGTGCAGAG
CCAGCCTTCTTATTCGGCCTTGAATTGATCATATGCGGATTAGAAAAACAACTTAAATGTGAAAGTTGGT
CTTAAGGCATCAAATAAAACGAAAGGCTCAGTCGAAAGACTGGGCCTTTCGTTTTATCTGTTGTTTGTCG
GTGAACGCTCTCCTGAGTAGGACAAATCCGCCGCCCTAGACCTAGGGCGTTCGGCTGCGGCGAGCGGTAT
CAGCTCACTCAAAGGCGGTAATACGGTTATCCACAGAATCAGGGGATAACGCATGCAAGAACATGTGAGC
AAAAGGCCAGCAAAAGGCCAGGAACCGTAAAAAGGCCGCGTTGCTGGCGTTTTTCCATAGGCTCCGCCCC
CCTGACGAGCATCACAAAAATCGACGCTCAAGTCAGAGGTGGCGAAACCCGACAGGACTATAAAGATACC
AGGCGTTTCCCCCTGGAAGCTCCCTCGTGCGCTCTCCTGTTCCGACCCTGCCGCTTACCGGATACCTGTC
CGCCTTTCTCCCTTCGGGAAGCGTGGCGCTTTCTCATAGCTCACGCTGTAGGTATCTCAGTTCGGTGTAG
GTCGTTCGCTCCAAGCTGGGCTGTGTGCACGAACCCCCCGTTCAGCCCGACCGCTGCGCCTTATCCGGTA
ACTATCGTCTTGAGTCCAACCCGGTAAGACACGACTTATCGCCACTGGCAGCAGCCACTGGTAACAGGAT
TAGCAGAGCGAGGTATGTAGGCGGTGCTACAGAGTTCTTGAAGTGGTGGCCTAACTACGGCTACACTAGA
AGGACAGTATTTGGTATCTGCGCTCTGCTGAAGCCAGTTACCTTCGGAAAAAGAGTTGGTAGCTCTTGAT
CCGGCAAACAAACCACCGCTGGTAGCGGTGGTTTTTTTGTTTGCAAGCAGCAGATTACGCGCAGAAAAAA
AGGATCTCAAGAAGATCCTTTGATCTTTTCTACGGGGTCTGACGCTCAGTGGAACGAAAACTCACGTTAA
GGGATTTTGGTCATGACTAGTGCTTGGATTCTCACCAATAAAAAACGCCCGGCGGCAACCGAGCGTTCTG
AACAAATCCAGATGGAGTTCTGAGGTCATTACTGGATCTATCAACAGGAGTCCAAGCGAGCTCGATATCA
AATTACGCCCCGCCCTGCCACTCATCGCAGTACTGTTGTAATTCATTAAGCATTCTGCCGACATGGAAGC
CATCACAAACGGCATGATGAACCTGAATCGCCAGCGGCATCAGCACCTTGTCGCCTTGCGTATAATATTT
GCCCATGGTGAAAACGGGGGCGAAGAAGTTGTCCATATTGGCCACGTTTAAATCAAAACTGGTGAAACTC
ACCCAGGGATTGGCTGAGACGAAAAACATATTCTCAATAAACCCTTTAGGGAAATAGGCCAGGTTTTCAC
CATAACACGCCACATCTTGCGAATATATGTGTAGAAACTGCCGGAAATCGTCGTGGTATTCACTCCAGAG
CGATGAAAACGTTTCAGTTTGCTCATGGAAAACGGTGTAACAAGGGTGAACACTATCCCATATCACCAGC
TCACCGTCTTTCATTGCCATACGAAATTCCGGATGAGCATTCATCAGGCGGGCAAGAATGTGAATAAAGG
CCGGATAAAACTTGTGCTTATTTTTCTTTACGGTCTTTAAAAAGGCCGTAATATCCAGCTGAACGGTCTG
GTTATAGGTACATTGAGCAACTGACTGAAATGCCTCAAAATGTTCTTTACGATGCCATTGGGATATATCA
ACGGTGGTATATCCAGTGATTTTTTTCTCCATTTTAGCTTCCTTAGCTCCTGAAAATCTCGATAACTCAA
AAAATACGACCGGTAGTGATCTTATTTCATTATGGTGAAAGTTGGAACCTCTTACGGGCCGGCCAACGTC
TCATTTTCGCCAGATATCGACGTCTAAGAAACCATTATTATCATGACATTAACCT
